Addgene plasmid #76022: DAPK2 gRNA (BRDN0001144830)
Purpose: 3rd generation lentiviral gRNA plasmid targeting human DAPK2
Depositing lab: John Doench & David Root. Depositing organization: Broad Institute. Publication: Optimized sgRNA design to maximize activity and minimize off-target effects of CRISPR-Cas9. Doench JG, Fusi N, Sullender M, Hegde M, Vaimberg EW, Donovan KF, Smith I, Tothova Z, Wilen C, Orchard R, Virgin HW, Listgarten J, Root DE. Nat Biotechnol. 2016 Jan 18. doi: 10.1038/nbt.3437. PubMed 26780180.
Backbone
  Vector backbone: lentiGuide-Puro
  Backbone manufacturer: Zhang Lab (Addgene plasmid # 52963)
  Vector type: Mammalian Expression, Lentiviral, CRISPR
  Selectable markers: Puromycin
Growth in bacteria
  Bacterial resistance: Ampicillin, 100 μg/mL
  Growth temperature: 37°C
  Growth strain: DH5alpha
  Copy number: High Copy
Gene/Insert
  Gene/Insert name: DAPK2 (alt names: DAPK2; NM_014326.3)
  gRNA/shRNA sequence: AGACACGAAGCAGGAAACAC
  Species: H. sapiens (human)
  Entrez Gene: DAPK2 (a.k.a. DRP-1, DRP1)
  Promoter: hU6
  Cloning method: Unknown
  Sequencing primers: 5′ U6-F; 3′ pS2-R
Terms and licenses: Academic/Nonprofit Terms; Industry Terms: Not Available to Industry
Depositor comments: The gRNA was designed to target the following Genbank reference sequence(s): NM_014326.3. Note that this plasmid does NOT contain Cas9. It should be used in conjunction with lentiCas9-Blast (Addgene #52962) or otherwise with cell lines already expressing Cas9. Browse the full kinome gRNA library at http://www.addgene.org/pooled-library/broadgpp-human-kinome/ or visit http://www.broadinstitute.org/rnai/public/ for detailed protocols and information.
How to cite: DAPK2 gRNA (BRDN0001144830) was a gift from John Doench & David Root (Addgene plasmid # 76022 ; http://n2t.net/addgene:76022 ; RRID:Addgene_76022)
