[The description below was written by a language model from this plasmid's Addgene catalogue record and pLannotate feature annotations shown in this document.]
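Description:
DAPK2 gRNA (BRDN0001144830) is a third-generation lentiviral guide RNA plasmid built on the lentiGuide-Puro backbone and designed to target human DAPK2 (death-associated protein kinase 2, also known as DRP-1) for CRISPR-Cas9 editing. It is propagated in E. coli as a high-copy plasmid through a ColE1/pUC-type origin with ampicillin selection from the β-lactamase gene. The backbone also carries an f1 origin, an SV40 origin and poly(A) signal, and remnants of lac and phage-promoter cloning elements.

The lentiviral transfer cassette begins with an RSV promoter fused to a truncated HIV-1 5' LTR, which makes genomic RNA production Tat-independent. This is followed by the Ψ packaging signal with a partial gag region, the Rev response element for nuclear export of the full-length transcript, and a cPPT/CTS. It ends in a ΔU3 self-inactivating 3' LTR. Within this unit, a human U6 RNA polymerase III promoter drives the DAPK2-specific spacer joined to the Streptococcus pyogenes gRNA scaffold. A separate EF-1α promoter with its first intron expresses puromycin N-acetyltransferase, so transduced mammalian cells can be selected with puromycin, and a WPRE downstream enhances transcript expression.

The plasmid does not encode Cas9, so it is meant to be used with a separate Cas9 vector such as lentiCas9-Blast or in cells that already express Cas9. The guide was designed against the DAPK2 RefSeq transcript and belongs to a human kinome gRNA collection associated with work on optimized sgRNA design. Its typical use is knockout of DAPK2 in human cells.
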