Features (pLannotate 1.2.2; 29 found; start..end, strand, type, name):
     14..80      +  CDS            small t antigen (fragment): SV40 (simian virus 40) small t antigen
    106..317     +  promoter       EF-1α core promoter: core promoter for human elongation factor EF-1α
    318..1256    +  intron         EF-1α intron A: intron upstream of the start codon of human EF-1α
   1278..1877    +  CDS            PuroR (fragment): puromycin N-acetyltransferase; pac from Streptomyces; confers resistance to puromycin
   1893..2481    +  misc_feature   WPRE: woodchuck hepatitis virus posttranscriptional regulatory element
   2532..2551    +  misc_feature   cPPT/CTS (fragment): central polypurine tract and central termination sequence of HIV-1
   2553..2786    +  LTR            3' LTR (ΔU3): self-inactivating 3' long terminal repeat (LTR) from HIV-1
   2864..2985    +  polyA_signal   SV40 poly(A) signal: SV40 polyadenylation signal
   3025..3160    +  rep_origin     SV40 ori: SV40 origin of replication
   3181..3199    -  promoter       T7 promoter: promoter for bacteriophage T7 RNA polymerase
   3207..3362    +  CDS            lacZα (fragment): LacZα fragment of β-galactosidase; lacZ fragment
   3367..3795    +  rep_origin     f1 ori (sequence partly withheld): f1 bacteriophage origin of replication; arrow indicates direction of (+) strand synthesis
   3848..3952    +  promoter       AmpR promoter: bla
   3953..4813    +  CDS            AmpR: β-lactamase; bla; confers resistance to ampicillin, carbenicillin, and related antibiotics
   4984..5572    +  rep_origin     ori: high-copy-number ColE1/pMB1/pBR322/pUC origin of replication
   5755..5847    +  CDS            lacI (fragment): lac repressor; lacI; The lac repressor binds to the lac operator to inhibit transcription in E. coli. This inhibition can be relieved by adding lactose or isopropyl-β-D-thiogalactopyranoside (IPTG).
   5860..5881    +  protein_bind   CAP binding site: CAP binding activates transcription in the presence of cAMP. E. coli catabolite activator protein
   5896..5926    +  promoter       lac promoter: promoter for the E. coli lac operon
   5934..5950    +  protein_bind   lac operator: The lac repressor binds to the lac operator to inhibit transcription in E. coli. This inhibition can be relieved by adding lactose or isopropyl-β-D-thiogalactopyranoside (IPTG). lac repressor encoded by lacI
   5995..6013    +  promoter       T3 promoter: promoter for bacteriophage T3 RNA polymerase
   6041..6267    +  promoter       RSV promoter: Rous sarcoma virus enhancer/promoter
   6268..6448    +  LTR            5' LTR (truncated): truncated 5' long terminal repeat (LTR) from HIV-1
   6495..6620    +  misc_feature   HIV-1 Ψ: packaging signal of human immunodeficiency virus type 1
   6604..6967    +  CDS            HIV-1 gag (fragment): gag protein from human immunodeficiency virus 1; gag
   7113..7346    +  misc_feature   RRE: The Rev response element (RRE) of HIV-1 allows for Rev-dependent mRNA export from the nucleus to the cytoplasm.
   7723..7749    +  CDS            Rev (fragment): human immunodeficiency virus 1 (HIV-1) Rev protein; rev; enhances nuclear export of unspliced and incompletely spliced viral mRNAs
   7753..7993    +  promoter       U6 promoter: RNA polymerase III promoter for human U6 snRNA
   8023..8098    +  misc_RNA       gRNA scaffold: guide RNA scaffold for the Streptococcus pyogenes CRISPR/Cas9 system
   8154..8271    +  misc_feature   cPPT/CTS: central polypurine tract and central termination sequence of HIV-1
>Addgene plasmid #76022 | DAPK2 gRNA (BRDN0001144830) | addgene full sequence | sequence record 185030 | Addgene Assembled Sequence
CCCGGGTGCAAAGATGGATAAAGTTTTAAACAGAGAGGAATCTTTGCAGCTAATGGACCTTCTAGGTCTT
GAAAGGAGTGGGAATTGGCTCCGGTGCCCGTCAGTGGGCAGAGCGCACATCGCCCACAGTCCCCGAGAAG
TTGGGGGGAGGGGTCGGCAATTGATCCGGTGCCTAGAGAAGGTGGCGCGGGGTAAACTGGGAAAGTGATG
TCGTGTACTGGCTCCGCCTTTTTCCCGAGGGTGGGGGAGAACCGTATATAAGTGCAGTAGTCGCCGTGAA
CGTTCTTTTTCGCAACGGGTTTGCCGCCAGAACACAGGTAAGTGCCGTGTGTGGTTCCCGCGGGCCTGGC
CTCTTTACGGGTTATGGCCCTTGCGTGCCTTGAATTACTTCCACCTGGCTGCAGTACGTGATTCTTGATC
CCGAGCTTCGGGTTGGAAGTGGGTGGGAGAGTTCGAGGCCTTGCGCTTAAGGAGCCCCTTCGCCTCGTGC
TTGAGTTGAGGCCTGGCCTGGGCGCTGGGGCCGCCGCGTGCGAATCTGGTGGCACCTTCGCGCCTGTCTC
GCTGCTTTCGATAAGTCTCTAGCCATTTAAAATTTTTGATGACCTGCTGCGACGCTTTTTTTCTGGCAAG
ATAGTCTTGTAAATGCGGGCCAAGATCTGCACACTGGTATTTCGGTTTTTGGGGCCGCGGGCGGCGACGG
GGCCCGTGCGTCCCAGCGCACATGTTCGGCGAGGCGGGGCCTGCGAGCGCGGCCACCGAGAATCGGACGG
GGGTAGTCTCAAGCTGGCCGGCCTGCTCTGGTGCCTGGCCTCGCGCCGCCGTGTATCGCCCCGCCCTGGG
CGGCAAGGCTGGCCCGGTCGGCACCAGTTGCGTGAGCGGAAAGATGGCCGCTTCCCGGCCCTGCTGCAGG
GAGCTCAAAATGGAGGACGCGGCGCTCGGGAGAGCGGGCGGGTGAGTCACCCACACAAAGGAAAAGGGCC
TTTCCGTCCTCAGCCGTCGCTTCATGTGACTCCACGGAGTACCGGGCGCCGTCCAGGCACCTCGATTAGT
TCTCGAGCTTTTGGAGTACGTCGTCTTTAGGTTGGGGGGAGGGGTTTTATGCGATGGAGTTTCCCCACAC
TGAGTGGGTGGAGACTGAAGTTAGGCCAGCTTGGCACTTGATGTAATTCTCCTTGGAATTTGCCCTTTTT
GAGTTTGGATCTTGGTTCATTCTCAAGCCTCAGACAGTGGTTCAAAGTTTTTTTCTTCCATTTCAGGTGT
CGTGACGTACGGCCACCATGACCGAGTACAAGCCCACGGTGCGCCTCGCCACCCGCGACGACGTCCCCAG
GGCCGTACGCACCCTCGCCGCCGCGTTCGCCGACTACCCCGCCACGCGCCACACCGTCGATCCGGACCGC
CACATCGAGCGGGTCACCGAGCTGCAAGAACTCTTCCTCACGCGCGTCGGGCTCGACATCGGCAAGGTGT
GGGTCGCGGACGACGGCGCCGCCGTGGCGGTCTGGACCACGCCGGAGAGCGTCGAAGCGGGGGCGGTGTT
CGCCGAGATCGGCCCGCGCATGGCCGAGTTGAGCGGTTCCCGGCTGGCCGCGCAGCAACAGATGGAAGGC
CTCCTGGCGCCGCACCGGCCCAAGGAGCCCGCGTGGTTCCTGGCCACCGTCGGAGTCTCGCCCGACCACC
AGGGCAAGGGTCTGGGCAGCGCCGTCGTGCTCCCCGGAGTGGAGGCGGCCGAGCGCGCCGGGGTGCCCGC
CTTCCTGGAGACCTCCGCGCCCCGCAACCTCCCCTTCTACGAGCGGCTCGGCTTCACCGTCACCGCCGAC
GTCGAGGTGCCCGAAGGACCGCGCACCTGGTGCATGACCCGCAAGCCCGGTGCCTGAACGCGTTAAGTCG
ACAATCAACCTCTGGATTACAAAATTTGTGAAAGATTGACTGGTATTCTTAACTATGTTGCTCCTTTTAC
GCTATGTGGATACGCTGCTTTAATGCCTTTGTATCATGCTATTGCTTCCCGTATGGCTTTCATTTTCTCC
TCCTTGTATAAATCCTGGTTGCTGTCTCTTTATGAGGAGTTGTGGCCCGTTGTCAGGCAACGTGGCGTGG
TGTGCACTGTGTTTGCTGACGCAACCCCCACTGGTTGGGGCATTGCCACCACCTGTCAGCTCCTTTCCGG
GACTTTCGCTTTCCCCCTCCCTATTGCCACGGCGGAACTCATCGCCGCCTGCCTTGCCCGCTGCTGGACA
GGGGCTCGGCTGTTGGGCACTGACAATTCCGTGGTGTTGTCGGGGAAATCATCGTCCTTTCCTTGGCTGC
TCGCCTGTGTTGCCACCTGGATTCTGCGCGGGACGTCCTTCTGCTACGTCCCTTCGGCCCTCAATCCAGC
GGACCTTCCTTCCCGCGGCCTGCTGCCGGCTCTGCGGCCTCTTCCGCGTCTTCGCCTTCGCCCTCAGACG
AGTCGGATCTCCCTTTGGGCCGCCTCCCCGCGTCGACTTTAAGACCAATGACTTACAAGGCAGCTGTAGA
TCTTAGCCACTTTTTAAAAGAAAAGGGGGGACTGGAAGGGCTAATTCACTCCCAACGAAGACAAGATCTG
CTTTTTGCTTGTACTGGGTCTCTCTGGTTAGACCAGATCTGAGCCTGGGAGCTCTCTGGCTAACTAGGGA
ACCCACTGCTTAAGCCTCAATAAAGCTTGCCTTGAGTGCTTCAAGTAGTGTGTGCCCGTCTGTTGTGTGA
CTCTGGTAACTAGAGATCCCTCAGACCCTTTTAGTCAGTGTGGAAAATCTCTAGCAGTACGTATAGTAGT
TCATGTCATCTTATTATTCAGTATTTATAACTTGCAAAGAAATGAATATCAGAGAGTGAGAGGAACTTGT
TTATTGCAGCTTATAATGGTTACAAATAAAGCAATAGCATCACAAATTTCACAAATAAAGCATTTTTTTC
ACTGCATTCTAGTTGTGGTTTGTCCAAACTCATCAATGTATCTTATCATGTCTGGCTCTAGCTATCCCGC
CCCTAACTCCGCCCATCCCGCCCCTAACTCCGCCCAGTTCCGCCCATTCTCCGCCCCATGGCTGACTAAT
TTTTTTTATTTATGCAGAGGCCGAGGCCGCCTCGGCCTCTGAGCTATTCCAGAAGTAGTGAGGAGGCTTT
TTTGGAGGCCTAGGGACGTACCCAATTCGCCCTATAGTGAGTCGTATTACGCGCGCTCACTGGCCGTCGT
TTTACAACGTCGTGACTGGGAAAACCCTGGCGTTACCCAACTTAATCGCCTTGCAGCACATCCCCCTTTC
GCCAGCTGGCGTAATAGCGAAGAGGCCCGCACCGATCGCCCTTCCCAACAGTTGCGCAGCCTGAATGGCG
AATGGG
[124 nt withheld, positions 3367-3490]
C
[91 nt withheld, positions 3492-3582]
A
[49 nt withheld, positions 3584-3632]
CCTTTGACGTTGGAGTCCACGTTCTTT
[37 nt withheld, positions 3660-3696]
ACCCTATCTCGGTCTATTCTTTTGATTTATAAGGGATTTTGCCGATTTCGGCCTATTGGTTAAAAAATGA
GCTGATTTAACAAAAATTTAACGCGAATTTTAACAAAATATTAACGCTTACAATTTAGGTGGCACTTTTC
GGGGAAATGTGCGCGGAACCCCTATTTGTTTATTTTTCTAAATACATTCAAATATGTATCCGCTCATGAG
ACAATAACCCTGATAAATGCTTCAATAATATTGAAAAAGGAAGAGTATGAGTATTCAACATTTCCGTGTC
GCCCTTATTCCCTTTTTTGCGGCATTTTGCCTTCCTGTTTTTGCTCACCCAGAAACGCTGGTGAAAGTAA
AAGATGCTGAAGATCAGTTGGGTGCACGAGTGGGTTACATCGAACTGGATCTCAACAGCGGTAAGATCCT
TGAGAGTTTTCGCCCCGAAGAACGTTTTCCAATGATGAGCACTTTTAAAGTTCTGCTATGTGGCGCGGTA
TTATCCCGTATTGACGCCGGGCAAGAGCAACTCGGTCGCCGCATACACTATTCTCAGAATGACTTGGTTG
AGTACTCACCAGTCACAGAAAAGCATCTTACGGATGGCATGACAGTAAGAGAATTATGCAGTGCTGCCAT
AACCATGAGTGATAACACTGCGGCCAACTTACTTCTGACAACGATCGGAGGACCGAAGGAGCTAACCGCT
TTTTTGCACAACATGGGGGATCATGTAACTCGCCTTGATCGTTGGGAACCGGAGCTGAATGAAGCCATAC
CAAACGACGAGCGTGACACCACGATGCCTGTAGCAATGGCAACAACGTTGCGCAAACTATTAACTGGCGA
ACTACTTACTCTAGCTTCCCGGCAACAATTAATAGACTGGATGGAGGCGGATAAAGTTGCAGGACCACTT
CTGCGCTCGGCCCTTCCGGCTGGCTGGTTTATTGCTGATAAATCTGGAGCCGGTGAGCGTGGGTCTCGCG
GTATCATTGCAGCACTGGGGCCAGATGGTAAGCCCTCCCGTATCGTAGTTATCTACACGACGGGGAGTCA
GGCAACTATGGATGAACGAAATAGACAGATCGCTGAGATAGGTGCCTCACTGATTAAGCATTGGTAACTG
TCAGACCAAGTTTACTCATATATACTTTAGATTGATTTAAAACTTCATTTTTAATTTAAAAGGATCTAGG
TGAAGATCCTTTTTGATAATCTCATGACCAAAATCCCTTAACGTGAGTTTTCGTTCCACTGAGCGTCAGA
CCCCGTAGAAAAGATCAAAGGATCTTCTTGAGATCCTTTTTTTCTGCGCGTAATCTGCTGCTTGCAAACA
AAAAAACCACCGCTACCAGCGGTGGTTTGTTTGCCGGATCAAGAGCTACCAACTCTTTTTCCGAAGGTAA
CTGGCTTCAGCAGAGCGCAGATACCAAATACTGTTCTTCTAGTGTAGCCGTAGTTAGGCCACCACTTCAA
GAACTCTGTAGCACCGCCTACATACCTCGCTCTGCTAATCCTGTTACCAGTGGCTGCTGCCAGTGGCGAT
AAGTCGTGTCTTACCGGGTTGGACTCAAGACGATAGTTACCGGATAAGGCGCAGCGGTCGGGCTGAACGG
GGGGTTCGTGCACACAGCCCAGCTTGGAGCGAACGACCTACACCGAACTGAGATACCTACAGCGTGAGCT
ATGAGAAAGCGCCACGCTTCCCGAAGGGAGAAAGGCGGACAGGTATCCGGTAAGCGGCAGGGTCGGAACA
GGAGAGCGCACGAGGGAGCTTCCAGGGGGAAACGCCTGGTATCTTTATAGTCCTGTCGGGTTTCGCCACC
TCTGACTTGAGCGTCGATTTTTGTGATGCTCGTCAGGGGGGCGGAGCCTATGGAAAAACGCCAGCAACGC
GGCCTTTTTACGGTTCCTGGCCTTTTGCTGGCCTTTTGCTCACATGTTCTTTCCTGCGTTATCCCCTGAT
TCTGTGGATAACCGTATTACCGCCTTTGAGTGAGCTGATACCGCTCGCCGCAGCCGAACGACCGAGCGCA
GCGAGTCAGTGAGCGAGGAAGCGGAAGAGCGCCCAATACGCAAACCGCCTCTCCCCGCGCGTTGGCCGAT
TCATTAATGCAGCTGGCACGACAGGTTTCCCGACTGGAAAGCGGGCAGTGAGCGCAACGCAATTAATGTG
AGTTAGCTCACTCATTAGGCACCCCAGGCTTTACACTTTATGCTTCCGGCTCGTATGTTGTGTGGAATTG
TGAGCGGATAACAATTTCACACAGGAAACAGCTATGACCATGATTACGCCAAGCGCGCAATTAACCCTCA
CTAAAGGGAACAAAAGCTGGAGCTGCAAGCTTAATGTAGTCTTATGCAATACTCTTGTAGTCTTGCAACA
TGGTAACGATGAGTTAGCAACATGCCTTACAAGGAGAGAAAAAGCACCGTGCATGCCGATTGGTGGAAGT
AAGGTGGTACGATCGTGCCTTATTAGGAAGGCAACAGACGGGTCTGACATGGATTGGACGAACCACTGAA
TTGCCGCATTGCAGAGATATTGTATTTAAGTGCCTAGCTCGATACATAAACGGGTCTCTCTGGTTAGACC
AGATCTGAGCCTGGGAGCTCTCTGGCTAACTAGGGAACCCACTGCTTAAGCCTCAATAAAGCTTGCCTTG
AGTGCTTCAAGTAGTGTGTGCCCGTCTGTTGTGTGACTCTGGTAACTAGAGATCCCTCAGACCCTTTTAG
TCAGTGTGGAAAATCTCTAGCAGTGGCGCCCGAACAGGGACTTGAAAGCGAAAGGGAAACCAGAGGAGCT
CTCTCGACGCAGGACTCGGCTTGCTGAAGCGCGCACGGCAAGAGGCGAGGGGCGGCGACTGGTGAGTACG
CCAAAAATTTTGACTAGCGGAGGCTAGAAGGAGAGAGATGGGTGCGAGAGCGTCAGTATTAAGCGGGGGA
GAATTAGATCGCGATGGGAAAAAATTCGGTTAAGGCCAGGGGGAAAGAAAAAATATAAATTAAAACATAT
AGTATGGGCAAGCAGGGAGCTAGAACGATTCGCAGTTAATCCTGGCCTGTTAGAAACATCAGAAGGCTGT
AGACAAATACTGGGACAGCTACAACCATCCCTTCAGACAGGATCAGAAGAACTTAGATCATTATATAATA
CAGTAGCAACCCTCTATTGTGTGCATCAAAGGATAGAGATAAAAGACACCAAGGAAGCTTTAGACAAGAT
AGAGGAAGAGCAAAACAAAAGTAAGACCACCGCACAGCAAGCGGCCGCTGATCTTCAGACCTGGAGGAGG
AGATATGAGGGACAATTGGAGAAGTGAATTATATAAATATAAAGTAGTAAAAATTGAACCATTAGGAGTA
GCACCCACCAAGGCAAAGAGAAGAGTGGTGCAGAGAGAAAAAAGAGCAGTGGGAATAGGAGCTTTGTTCC
TTGGGTTCTTGGGAGCAGCAGGAAGCACTATGGGCGCAGCGTCAATGACGCTGACGGTACAGGCCAGACA
ATTATTGTCTGGTATAGTGCAGCAGCAGAACAATTTGCTGAGGGCTATTGAGGCGCAACAGCATCTGTTG
CAACTCACAGTCTGGGGCATCAAGCAGCTCCAGGCAAGAATCCTGGCTGTGGAAAGATACCTAAAGGATC
AACAGCTCCTGGGGATTTGGGGTTGCTCTGGAAAACTCATTTGCACCACTGCTGTGCCTTGGAATGCTAG
TTGGAGTAATAAATCTCTGGAACAGATTTGGAATCACACGACCTGGATGGAGTGGGACAGAGAAATTAAC
AATTACACAAGCTTAATACACTCCTTAATTGAAGAATCGCAAAACCAGCAAGAAAAGAATGAACAAGAAT
TATTGGAATTAGATAAATGGGCAAGTTTGTGGAATTGGTTTAACATAACAAATTGGCTGTGGTATATAAA
ATTATTCATAATGATAGTAGGAGGCTTGGTAGGTTTAAGAATAGTTTTTGCTGTACTTTCTATAGTGAAT
AGAGTTAGGCAGGGATATTCACCATTATCGTTTCAGACCCACCTCCCAACCCCGAGGGGACCCAGAGAGG
GCCTATTTCCCATGATTCCTTCATATTTGCATATACGATACAAGGCTGTTAGAGAGATAATTAGAATTAA
TTTGACTGTAAACACAAAGATATTAGTACAAAATACGTGACGTAGAAAGTAATAATTTCTTGGGTAGTTT
GCAGTTTTAAAATTATGTTTTAAAATGGACTATCATATGCTTACCGTAACTTGAAAGTATTTCGATTTCT
TGGCTTTATATATCTTGTGGAAAGGACGAAACACCGAGACACGAAGCAGGAAACACGTTTTAGAGCTAGA
AATAGCAAGTTAAAATAAGGCTAGTCCGTTATCAACTTGAAAAAGTGGCACCGAGTCGGTGCTTTTTTAA
GCTTGGCGTAACTAGATCTTGAGACAAATGGCAGTATTCATCCACAATTTTAAAAGAAAAGGGGGGATTG
GGGGGTACAGTGCAGGGGAAAGAATAGTAGACATAATAGCAACAGACATACAAACTAAAGAATTACAAAA
ACAAATTACAAAAATTCAAAATTTTCGGGTTTATTACAGGGACAGCAGAGATCCACTTTGGCGCCGGCTC
GAGGGGG
