>Addgene plasmid #76022 | DAPK2 gRNA (BRDN0001144830) | depositor partial sequence | sequence record 143482 | Target Sequence
AGACACGAAGCAGGAAACAC
