>Addgene plasmid #76022 | DAPK2 gRNA (BRDN0001144830) | addgene partial sequence | sequence record 185029 | hU6-F
AGAAAGTAATAATTTCTTGGGTAGTTTGCAGTTTTAAAATTATGTTTTAAAATGGACTATCATATGCTTA
CCGTAACTTGAAAGTATTTCGATTTCTTGGCTTTATATATCTTGTGGAAAGGACGAAACACCGAGACACG
AAGCAGGAAACACGTTTTAGAGCTAGAAATAGCAAGTTAAAATAAGGCTAGTCCGTTATCAACTTGAAAA
AGTGGCACCGAGTCGGTGCTTTTTTAAGCTTGGCGTAACTAGATCTTGAGACAAATGGCAGTATTCATCC
ACAATTTTAAAAGAAAAGGGGGGATTGGGGGGTACAGTGCAGGGGAAAGAATAGTAGACATAATAGCAAC
AGACATACAAACTAAAGAATTACAAAAACAAATTACAAAAATTCAAAATTTTCGGGTTTATTACAGGGAC
AGCAGAGATCCACTTTGGCGCCGGCTCGAGGGGGCCCGGGTGCAAAGATGGATAAAGTTTTAAACAGAGA
GGAATCTTTGCAGCTAATGGACCTTCTAGGTCTTGAAAGGAGTGGGAATTGGCTCCGGTGCCCGTCAGTG
GGCAGAGCGC
